Addgene plasmid #146035: pAc5.1B-lambdaN-HA-DmCup-Y342AL347A_C
Purpose: Insect Expression of DmCup-Y342AL347A
Depositing lab: Elisa Izaurralde. Depositing organization: Max Planck Institute for Developmental Biology. Publication: CUP promotes deadenylation and inhibits decapping of mRNA targets. Igreja C, Izaurralde E. Genes Dev. 2011 Sep 15;25(18):1955-67. doi: 10.1101/gad.17136311. PubMed 21937713.
Backbone
  Vector backbone: Unknown
  Vector type: Insect Expression
Growth in bacteria
  Bacterial resistance: Ampicillin, 100 μg/mL
  Growth temperature: 37°C
  Growth strain: DH5alpha
  Copy number: Low Copy
Gene/Insert
  Gene/Insert name: DmCup-Y342AL347A
  Species: D. melanogaster (fly)
  Entrez Gene: cup (a.k.a. Dmel_CG11181, CG11181, CUP, Cup, DmCup, Dmel\CG11181, fs(1)cup, fs(2)cup, i239)
  Cloning method: Unknown
Terms and licenses: Academic/Nonprofit Terms; Industry Terms: Not Available to Industry
Depositor comments: Plasmids from this collection were made available to the research community and donated after the lab closed. Please note that the sequence provided by the depositing laboratory may be theoretical/predicted or based on Sanger sequencing results. There may be discrepancies between sequencing results obtained by Addgene and the depositor sequence. If an Addgene verified sequence is not available, please contact before placing your order to request that our lab fully sequence the plasmid.
How to cite: pAc5.1B-lambdaN-HA-DmCup-Y342AL347A_C was a gift from Elisa Izaurralde (Addgene plasmid # 146035 ; http://n2t.net/addgene:146035 ; RRID:Addgene_146035)
