[The description below was written by a language model from this plasmid's Addgene catalogue record and pLannotate feature annotations shown in this document.]
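Description:
pAc5.1B-lambdaN-HA-DmCup-Y342AL347A_C is an insect-cell expression plasmid for producing a mutant form of the Drosophila melanogaster protein Cup. The catalogue lists the backbone as unknown, although the name and the annotated parts point to a pAc5.1-type vector. The roughly 8.9 kb plasmid is maintained in E. coli through a ColE1/pUC-type origin and selected with ampicillin via the bla gene and its promoter. The record describes it as low copy, even though the origin is annotated as a high-copy type. Short fragments annotated as tetracycline resistance and SV40 large T antigen appear to be non-functional backbone remnants.

Expression is driven by the constitutive Drosophila actin 5C promoter and terminated by an SV40 polyadenylation signal. The reading frame begins with a short fragment of the bacteriophage lambda N protein, followed by an HA epitope and then the cup coding sequence carrying the Y342A and L347A substitutions given in the name. A vector-derived V5 tag is annotated downstream of cup, but the record does not say whether it is translated in frame or preceded by a stop codon. The lambda N peptide binds BoxB RNA hairpins, so a fusion of this kind can be tethered to a BoxB-containing reporter mRNA to test the protein's direct effect on that transcript, while HA allows detection or immunoprecipitation. Cup is annotated as an eIF4E-binding adapter that represses target mRNAs by promoting deadenylation and protecting deadenylated transcripts from further decay. The associated study addresses these activities. The record does not state what the two substitutions disrupt or what the "_C" suffix denotes.
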