Features (pLannotate 1.2.2; 11 found; start..end, strand, type, name):
     56..2568    +  promoter       Ac5 promoter: Drosophila melanogaster actin 5C promoter
   2588..2653    +  CDS            N (fragment): REGN_LAMBD - Experimental evidence at protein level: Swiss-Prot protein existence level 1. Plays a role as a transcriptional antitermination factor that allows the virus to initiate its lytic phase. Activates expression of the delayed viral early genes by modifying host RNA polymerase (RNAP) into a form that is resistant to termination signals. This antitermination function requires the host NusA protein which serves to stabilize the interaction between antitermination protein N and host RNA polymerase. From Escherichia phage lambda (Bacteriophage lambda).
   2678..2704    +  CDS            3xHA (fragment): three tandem HA epitope tags
   2777..6127    +  CDS            cup: CUP_DROME - Also known as fs(2)cup. Experimental evidence at protein level: Swiss-Prot protein existence level 1. Adapter protein that plays a central role in localization of transcripts in the oocyte and in young embryos (PubMed:9118812). Maintains RNA targets in a repressed state by promoting their deadenylation and protects deadenylated mRNAs from further degradation (PubMed:21937713). Binds to and recruits eIF-4E to the 3'-UTR of some mRNA targets which prevents interaction between eIF4E1 and eIF4G (PubMed:14685270, PubMed:15465908, PubMed:21081899). This may contribute to translational re
   6166..6207    +  CDS            V5 tag: epitope tag from simian virus 5
   6307..6441    -  polyA_signal   SV40 poly(A) signal: SV40 polyadenylation signal
   6464..6548    -  CDS            large T antigen (fragment): large T antigen from SV40 (simian virus 40)
   6549..7019    +  CDS            TcR (fragment): tetracycline efflux protein; tet; confers resistance to tetracycline
   7063..7651    -  rep_origin     ori: high-copy-number ColE1/pMB1/pBR322/pUC origin of replication
   7822..8682    -  CDS            AmpR: β-lactamase; bla; confers resistance to ampicillin, carbenicillin, and related antibiotics
   8683..8787    -  promoter       AmpR promoter: bla
>Addgene plasmid #146035 | pAc5.1B-lambdaN-HA-DmCup-Y342AL347A_C | depositor full sequence | sequence record 288480 | Full Sequence
CTTCAAGGAATTAATTCTATATTCTAAAAACACAAATGATACTTCTAAAAAAAATCATGAATGGCATCAA
CTCTGAATCAAATCTTTGCAGATGCACCTACTTCTCATTTCCACTGTCACATCATTTTTCCAGATCTCGC
TGCCTGTTATGTGGCCCACAAACCAAGACACGTTTTATGGCCATTAAAGCTGGCTGATCGTCGCCAAACA
CCAAATACATATCAATATGTACATTCGAGAAAGAAGCGATCAAAGAAGCGTCTTCGGGCGAGTAGGAGAA
TGCGGAGGAGAAGGAGAACGAGCTGATCTAGTATCTCTCCACAATCCAATGCCAACTGACCAACTGGCCA
TATTCGGAGCAATTTGAAGCCAATTTCCATCGCCTGGCGATCGCTCCATTCTTGGCTATATGTTTTTCAC
CGTTCCCGGGGCCATTTTCAAAGACTCGTCGGTAAGATAAGATTGTGTCACTCGCTGTCTCTCTTCATTT
GTCGAAGAATGCTGAGGAATTTCGCGATGACGTCGGCGAGTATTTTGAAGAATGAGAATAATTTGTATTT
ATACGAAAATCAGTTAGTGGAATTTTCTACAAAAACATGTTATCTATAGATAATTTTGTTGCAAAATATG
TTGACTATGACAAAGATTGTATGTATATACCTTTAATGTATTCTCATTTTCTTATGTATTTATAATGGCA
ATGATGATACTGATGATATTTTAAGATGATGCCAGACCACAGGCTGATTTCTGCGTCTTTTGCCGAACGC
AGTGCATGTGCGGTTGTTGTTTTTTGGAATAGTTTCAATTTTCGGACTGTCCGCTTTGATTTCAGTTTCT
TGGCTTATTCAAAAAGCAAAGTAAAGCCAAAAAAGCGAGATGGCAATACCAAATGCGGCAAAACGGTAGT
GGAAGGAAAGGGGTGCGGGGCAGCGGAAGGAAGGGTGGGGCGGGGCGTGGCGGGGTCTGTGGCTGGGCGC
GACGTCACCGACGTTGGAGCCACTCCTTTGACCATGTGTGCGTGTGTGTATTATTCGTGTCTCGCCACTC
GCCGGTTGTTTTTTTCTTTTTATCTCGCTCTCTCTAGCGCCATCTCGTACGCATGCTCAACGCACCGCAT
GTTGCCGTGTCCTTTATGCGTCATTTTGGCTCGAAATAGGCAATTATTTAAACAAAGATTAGTCAACGAA
AACGCTAAAATAAATAAGTCTACAATATGGTTACTTATTGCCATGTGTGTGCAGCCAACGATAGCAACAA
AAGCAACAACACAGTGGCTTTCCCTCTTTCACTTTTTGTTTGCAAGCGCGTGCGAGCAAGACGGCACGAC
CGGCAAACGCAATTACGCTGACAAAGAGCAGACGAAGTTTTGGCCGAAAAACATCAAGGCGCCTGATACG
AATGCATTTGCAATAACAATTGCGATATTTAATATTGTTTATGAAGCTGTTTGACTTCAAAACACACAAA
AAAAAAAATAAAACAAATTATTTGAAAGAGAATTAGGAATCGGACAGCTTATCGTTACGGGCTAACAGCA
CACCGAGACGAAATAGCTTACCTGACGTCACAGCCTCTGGAAGAACTGCCGCCAAGCAGAGAGAGAGAGA
AAAAGAGGGAGAGCAGCTTAGACCGCATGTGCTTGTGTGTGAGGCGTCTCTCTCTTCGTCTCCTGTTTGC
GCAAACGCATAGACTGCACTGAGAAAATCGATTACCTATTTTTTATGAATGAATATTTGCACTATTACTA
TTCAAAACTATTAAGATAGCAATCACATTCAATAGCCAAATACTATACCACCTGAGCGATGCAACGAAAT
GATCAATTTGAGCAAAAATGCTGCATATTTAGGACGGCATCATTATAGAAATGCTTCTTGCTGTGTACTT
TTCTCTCGTCTGGCAGCTGTTTCGCCGTTATTGTTAAAACCGGCTTAAGTTAGGTGTGTTTTCTACGACT
AGTGATGCCCCTACTAGAAGATGTGTGTTGCACAAATGTCCCTGAATAACCAATTTGAAGTGCAGATAGC
AGTAAACGTAAGCTAATATGAATATTATTTAACTGTAATGTTTTAATATCGCTGGACATTACTAATAAAC
CCACTATAAACACATGTACATATGTATGTTTTGGCATACAATGAGTAGTTGGGGAAAAAATGTGTAAAAG
CACCGTGACCATCACAGCATAAAGATAACCAGCTGAAGTATCGAATATGAGTAACCCCCAAATTGAATCA
CATGCCGCAACTGATAGGACCCATGGAAGTACACTCTTCATGGCGATATACAAGACACACACAAGCACGA
ACACCCAGTTGCGGAGGAAATTCTCCGTAAATGAAAACCCAATCGGCGAACAATTCATACCCATATATGG
TAAAAGTTTTGAACGCGACTTGAGAGCGGAGAGCATTGCGGCTGATAAGGTTTTAGCGCTAAGCGGGCTT
TATAAAACGGGCTGCGGGACCAGTTTTCATATCACTACCGTTTGAGTTCTTGTGCTGTGTGGATACTCCT
CCCGACACAAAGCCGCTCCATCAGCCAGCAGTCGTCTAATCCAGAGACCCCGGATCGGGGTACCAACATG
GACGCACAAACACGACGACGTGAGCGTCGCGCTGAGAAACAAGCTCAATGGAAAGCTGCAAACGGTGGAT
CTCCTCCACATATGGCTTACCCATACGATGTTCCAGATTACGCTCCTCCAAGCTTGAATTCTGCAGATAT
CATGGACCCTATGAAAGAGGAGGCGATCGAATTGAATGGCCATGCTATGCAAATGGCCGAAGCTGAGCAA
GAAAATGGCGCTGGCGCCCTGAAAATTGCCACCAATGCGGGTGCAACCGATCGTCCAGCGCATCAGCAGC
TTCCGCTGCCAGTCGAAGATCAGCAGGATGAGGTGCTGACCCCCGCTGAGAAGGGCAAGTTCGAGTACCC
GCCCCCTCCACCGCCACCAACTCCAGTCCAGGCTCCGCTAGCCACCAAGGCCACCGCTCTGAATGCCAGT
CAAGAGCATGACGACGACGAGGCCAACTCCGAGAAGTGGGAGGATCCGTGCGCTCCGCCCCCGCCTCCTC
CGCTGCCGACTAGCGCTTTCCTGGCCACCGGACTGGGCTACCTCAAGCTGCCCGCCTTCAAGCTGAAGGA
CGCACTGGAGAAGGCCATCACCAAGTTGGAGGCCAACAAGCGGACGCTAAAGGCCAGCCCTGAGTCTTCT
CGTTCCATCAAAAACAAGAATGTGGTGGCCCTGGAGATGTTACCCAGGCGCTCAAACCCAGAAACGATCG
GCGATGGATCCATGTTGGCATCCACATCCACGGCTGTTATGCTGCAGACCAAAAAGCCCGCCGTTATTGT
GGAGATGGAGAGGCGTTGTAAGATCATCAATTTACTGGCCAAACAGAATCAAATCCTCGAATCCATTTCG
GGGGAGGCCATTCCGATGCATGGACCCTCGAAGCATCTGCACGAGGACGAGGGTCTGACCCTGCAAGTTC
TCTCGGCCCGAGCATCCACACCGTACACACAGCCCTCCAGCATGTTGTCCTGCACGGCCGTTAGTTGTGA
CCTGGAGCACGATTCGCCGCGGAAGCAAGTGGCCAGCAAGGAGGCCGTGCCGGAGCAGCAGTCTAGTCAG
GTGCAGCAAAAGCGTCCACCCAGCACAGGCATTCACAAGCCAGGAAGTCTGCGAGCACCCAAGGCTGTTC
GTCCTACTACTGCTCCGGTGGTCAGCAGCAAGCCGGTCAAGAGCGCTACCCGCTCCCGCGCGATGGACAT
TCGCAACGGGATGTTCAATGCCCTGATGCACAGGTCCAAGGAGAGCTTTGTGATGCCTCGCATCGCCACC
TGCGACGACATTGAGTTGGAGGGAAGGCTTCGCCGCATGAATATTTGGCGCACCTCGGACGGCACAAGAT
TCCGGACCCGCTCCACCACAGCTAACTTAAACATGAACAACAACAACAACAATGAGTGCATGCCTGCCTT
CTTCAAAAACAAAAATAAGCCGAACCTAATCAGTGACGAGTCCATCATCCAGAGCCAACCGCCCCAGCCG
CAAACGGAGTTCCAAGATCCGGCCATTGTTAACCAAAGACGCATTGGCAGCGGTCGCTTAAACCATTCCA
AGTGGGGTTACAACGACGAAGACTACCACTCGTACCACAATGGCAAGTCGCAGCATATGGAGGAGGTCAA
CTCGAAGAACAGCAAAAACATGACGGTGCTGCAGTTCTTCGACAACGGCGAGATCAGCAGTCAGCCTCAA
AGACGGCCGAACACTCCTGTGATGGGGATGTCTATCAATCGATCCGAGAACGACACCCTGCACTCGAACG
AGTCCAGTGAAGATTTGAGTCGCGCCAACGAGAACTATGTAAAGCGCGTAATGTCTGGATTCCTGGTTGT
ATCGAAGCCCAAGTCACGAGATGTCGAGGATAGACATCACCGGCGGTACAGGAACCAGAACGAGGAGCCT
GAGTGGTTTAGCTGTGGACCCACGTCTAGACTGGACACTATAGAGTTGTGTGGGTTCGATGAGGACGAGG
AGAAAATGCTAAAGGAGGGCAACAAAAACCACGGATTAGGCGAAACAGAGCGAGAAACGTCAAAACAAAA
GATGGACCATAAGTACAAATGGACGCATGCGGAGCCGATGGGTCGAAGCAAATACATGCCCAAACACGAC
ACTAACAATAATCATAACGTGGAGAACATGAATAATGTTATGGCTACCGAGCATCAGCAACAAAAGGAAG
AGAAACGCCCAGGCAGTGGCCGTTCGTTTCAGTTTGATAAGTTCAATCAAAGCCAACAGAATTACGAGAG
TAGCAGTTATGTTAATCACCAACAGCCGCCGCAAACGCAGCCTCAGCAAATGCAGCAGCAATCGAACACA
AACACGAACAACTCTAAATTCATGTCATTCTTTGCCAATGAGGGGAACTCCTCGTCTTCTTCGCTGAACG
AGTTTTTCAAGCAGGCCATTAACCAGGGTCATGGCAACAATCCGGAGCAGCCCAAATCGTTGGGCCACAT
CGGACAGATGCCTTCGGTGGATCAGCTGGAGGCCAAATGGCGTCGAAACTCACTGAACAATGTTGGCGAG
ACTGCCAACAAGCAGACTGATAACTTCCAGAAGCTAATTGGGTCTCTTTCTTCGGCTAAGCCACAGTCAC
AGGCGGTTGGCTATGATGCCATCTCCAACTTTATAATGCAGCAACAGCAGTACCAGCAGCAGCAACAGAA
GCAGCACCTCATCATACAGCAGCAGCAGCAACAGACCGCCTTTTTGGCGAGCCTGCAGCTGAAGGCGATC
CTCGGCCGGGCCGACACCCAATTGCTACTGCTCCGTCTGACTAAAGGGGAAATATCCAAGCACGGATTGC
TGGTGCAGTTGGCCAACCCACGCTTGACGGACATGGATCGCGAGGCCATCACTGCTGTATTGCAGTTCAC
CAACACCCAGCAGCAGCAGCAGCAGCACAAGCAGCAGCTGGACATGCTCTCAAGCACGGTCATCGCCAGC
CAGTTGCAGAATCTCCACAACTTGGCCATTGTCCAGCAGACTCTTGCAGCCAGGCAGCAGCCGCAGCATA
ATCCACAGACGCAGGCGCCGCACCAACTGTCGCAGGAGGACTTGCAAGCGCATGCCAATGTGATAATGCG
AAACGCCGTAATGAAGCGAAAAATTGAGGAGCAGACCTCGAAGCTTATCAATGGCGGTGCCAAGCATCAG
GCACAGCAGCAATATCTAAACCGTGGCCAGCAACGCCAGGCTCGACCAGATGCCAACTCGAATGCCTTGC
TCCATGCCTTGATCTCTGGCGGTGGCAATAACCACGCCTCTGGTTATCCTATGAAAGGACAGCCGCAGCA
GCATCATTCCAATTTGAGATTCGGTGATAACCAAAACTTCCAATCTTTTGAGTCCAACCAGCCGCACTTC
GCCACGCAGTACAAGCAGCAATACCAACAGTCTCAGCAGCAACATCCCCATCAGCAGCCCCAACAGCTGA
ATTCGCTTCATCAGAACAACGCTGGAGCTGTCAATAGCTTCAATAAGGCCCAAATGCAAGCTCAATCAGC
TATTTCCATGCTGCCCAACAGCGGGGATGAGTTTCATTAAGCGGCCGCTCGAGTCTAGAGGGCCCGCGGT
TCGAAGGTAAGCCTATCCCTAACCCTCTCCTCGGTCTCGATTCTACGCGTACCGGTCATCATCACCATCA
CCATTGAGTTTAAACCCGCTGATCAGCCTCGACTGTGCCTTCTAAGGCCTGAGCTCGCTGATCAGCCTCG
ATCGAGGATCCAGACATGATAAGATACATTGATGAGTTTGGACAAACCACAACTAGAATGCAGTGAAAAA
AATGCTTTATTTGTGAAATTTGTGATGCTATTGCTTTATTTGTAACCATTATAAGCTGCAATAAACAAGT
TAACAACAACAATTGCATTCATTTTATGTTTCAGGTTCAGGGGGAGGTGTGGGAGGTTTTTTAAAGCAAG
TAAAACCTCTACAAATGTGGTATGGCTGATTATGATCAGTCGACCGATGCCCTTGAGAGCCTTCAACCCA
GTCAGCTCCTTCCGGTGGGCGCGGGGCATGACTATCGTCGCCGCACTTATGACTGTCTTCTTTATCATGC
AACTCGTAGGACAGGTGCCGGCAGCGCTCTGGGTCATTTTCGGCGAGGACCGCTTTCGCTGGAGCGCGAC
GATGATCGGCCTGTCGCTTGCGGTATTCGGAATCTTGCACGCCCTCGCTCAAGCCTTCGTCACTGGTCCC
GCCACCAAACGTTTCGGCGAGAAGCAGGCCATTATCGCCGGCATGGCGGCCGACGCGCTGGGCTACGTCT
TGCTGGCGTTCGCGACGCGAGGCTGGATGGCCTTCCCCATTATGATTCTTCTCGCTTCCGGCGGCATCGG
GATGCCCGCGTTGCAGGCCATGCTGTCCAGGCAGGTAGATGACGACCATCAGGGACAGCTTCAAGGATCG
CTCGCGGCTCTTACCAGCCAGCAAAAGGCCAGGAACCGTAAAAAGGCCGCGTTGCTGGCGTTTTTCCATA
GGCTCCGCCCCCCTGACGAGCATCACAAAAATCGACGCTCAAGTCAGAGGTGGCGAAACCCGACAGGACT
ATAAAGATACCAGGCGTTTCCCCCTGGAAGCTCCCTCGTGCGCTCTCCTGTTCCGACCCTGCCGCTTACC
GGATACCTGTCCGCCTTTCTCCCTTCGGGAAGCGTGGCGCTTTCTCAATGCTCACGCTGTAGGTATCTCA
GTTCGGTGTAGGTCGTTCGCTCCAAGCTGGGCTGTGTGCACGAACCCCCCGTTCAGCCCGACCGCTGCGC
CTTATCCGGTAACTATCGTCTTGAGTCCAACCCGGTAAGACACGACTTATCGCCACTGGCAGCAGCCACT
GGTAACAGGATTAGCAGAGCGAGGTATGTAGGCGGTGCTACAGAGTTCTTGAAGTGGTGGCCTAACTACG
GCTACACTAGAAGGACAGTATTTGGTATCTGCGCTCTGCTGAAGCCAGTTACCTTCGGAAAAAGAGTTGG
TAGCTCTTGATCCGGCAAACAAACCACCGCTGGTAGCGGTGGTTTTTTTGTTTGCAAGCAGCAGATTACG
CGCAGAAAAAAAGGATCTCAAGAAGATCCTTTGATCTTTTCTACGGGGTCTGACGCTCAGTGGAACGAAA
ACTCACGTTAAGGGATTTTGGTCATGAGATTATCAAAAAGGATCTTCACCTAGATCCTTTTAAATTAAAA
ATGAAGTTTTAAATCAATCTAAAGTATATATGAGTAAACTTGGTCTGACAGTTACCAATGCTTAATCAGT
GAGGCACCTATCTCAGCGATCTGTCTATTTCGTTCATCCATAGTTGCCTGACTCCCCGTCGTGTAGATAA
CTACGATACGGGAGGGCTTACCATCTGGCCCCAGTGCTGCAATGATACCGCGAGACCCACGCTCACCGGC
TCCAGATTTATCAGCAATAAACCAGCCAGCCGGAAGGGCCGAGCGCAGAAGTGGTCCTGCAACTTTATCC
GCCTCCATCCAGTCTATTAATTGTTGCCGGGAAGCTAGAGTAAGTAGTTCGCCAGTTAATAGTTTGCGCA
ACGTTGTTGCCATTGCTGCAGGCATCGTGGTGTCACGCTCGTCGTTTGGTATGGCTTCATTCAGCTCCGG
TTCCCAACGATCAAGGCGAGTTACATGATCCCCCATGTTGTGCAAAAAAGCGGTTAGCTCCTTCGGTCCT
CCGATCGTTGTCAGAAGTAAGTTGGCCGCAGTGTTATCACTCATGGTTATGGCAGCACTGCATAATTCTC
TTACTGTCATGCCATCCGTAAGATGCTTTTCTGTGACTGGTGAGTACTCAACCAAGTCATTCTGAGAATA
GTGTATGCGGCGACCGAGTTGCTCTTGCCCGGCGTCAACACGGGATAATACCGCGCCACATAGCAGAACT
TTAAAAGTGCTCATCATTGGAAAACGTTCTTCGGGGCGAAAACTCTCAAGGATCTTACCGCTGTTGAGAT
CCAGTTCGATGTAACCCACTCGTGCACCCAACTGATCTTCAGCATCTTTTACTTTCACCAGCGTTTCTGG
GTGAGCAAAAACAGGAAGGCAAAATGCCGCAAAAAAGGGAATAAGGGCGACACGGAAATGTTGAATACTC
ATACTCTTCCTTTTTCAATATTATTGAAGCATTTATCAGGGTTATTGTCTCATGAGCGGATACATATTTG
AATGTATTTAGAAAAATAAACAAATAGGGGTTCCGCGCACATTTCCCCGAAAAGTGCCACCTGACGTCTA
AGAAACCATTATTATCATGACATTAACCTATAAAAATAGGCGTATCACGAGGCCCTTTCGT
